>Addgene plasmid #118415 | pCAG-SpCas9-2A-GFP-noITR | depositor full sequence | sequence record 223636 | pCAG-SpCas9-2A-GFP-noITR sequence 10118 bps
CATGTGAGGGCCTATTTCCCATGATTCCTTCATATTTGCATATACGATACAAGGCTGTTAGAGAGATAAT
TGGAATTAATTTGACTGTAAACACAAAGATATTAGTACAAAATACGTGACGTAGAAAGTAATAATTTCTT
GGGTAGTTTGCAGTTTTAAAATTATGTTTTAAAATGGACTATCATATGCTTACCGTAACTTGAAAGTATT
TCGATTTCTTGGCTTTATATATCTTGTGGAAAGGACGAAACACCGGGTCTTCGAGAAGACCTGTTTTAGA
GCTAGAAATAGCAAGTTAAAATAAGGCTAGTCCGTTATCAACTTGAAAAAGTGGCACCGAGTCGGTGCTT
TTTTGTTTTAGAGCTAGAAATAGCAAGTTAAAATAAGGCTAGTCCGTTTTTAGCGCGTGCGCCAATTCTG
CAGACAAATGGCTCTAGAGGTACCCGGGGATCTATATATATGTCGACATTGATTATTGACTAGTTATTAA
TAGTAATCAATTACGGGGTCATTAGTTCATAGCCCATATATGGAGTTCCGCGTTACATAACTTACGGTAA
ATGGCCCGCCTGGCTGACCGCCCAACGACCCCCGCCCATTGACGTCAATAATGACGTATGTTCCCATAGT
AACGCCAATAGGGACTTTCCATTGACGTCAATGGGTGGACTATTTACGGTAAACTGCCCACTTGGCAGTA
CATCAAGTGTATCATATGCCAAGTACGCCCCCTATTGACGTCAATGACGGTAAATGGCCCGCCTGGCATT
ATGCCCAGTACATGACCTTATGGGACTTTCCTACTTGGCAGTACATCTACGTATTAGTCATCGCTATTAC
CATGGGTCGAGGTGAGCCCCACGTTCTGCTTCACTCTCCCCATCTCCCCCCCCTCCCCACCCCCAATTTT
GTATTTATTTATTTTTTAATTATTTTGTGCAGCGATGGGGGCGGGGGGGGGGGGGGCGCGCGCCAGGCGG
GGCGGGGCGGGGCGAGGGGCGGGGCGGGGCGAGGCGGAGAGGTGCGGCGGCAGCCAATCAGAGCGGCGCG
CTCCGAAAGTTTCCTTTTATGGCGAGGCGGCGGCGGCGGCGGCCCTATAAAAAGCGAAGCGCGCGGCGGG
CGGGAGTCGCTGCGTTGCCTTCGCCCCGTGCCCCGCTCCGCGCCGCCTCGCGCCGCCCGCCCCGGCTCTG
ACTGACCGCGTTACTCCCACAGGTGAGCGGGCGGGACGGCCCTTCTCCTCCGGGCTGTAATTAGCGCTTG
GTTTAATGACGGCTCGTTTCTTTTCTGTGGCTGCGTGAAAGCCTTAAAGGGCTCCGGGAGGGCCCTTTGT
GCGGGGGGGAGCGGCTCGGGGGGTGCGTGCGTGTGTGTGTGCGTGGGGAGCGCCGCGTGCGGCCCGCGCT
GCCCGGCGGCTGTGAGCGCTGCGGGCGCGGCGCGGGGCTTTGTGCGCTCCGCGTGTGCGCGAGGGGAGCG
CGGCCGGGGGCGGTGCCCCGCGGTGCGGGGGGGCTGCGAGGGGAACAAAGGCTGCGTGCGGGGTGTGTGC
GTGGGGGGGTGAGCAGGGGGTGTGGGCGCGGCGGTCGGGCTGTAACCCCCCCCTGCACCCCCCTCCCCGA
GTTGCTGAGCACGGCCCGGCTTCGGGTGCGGGGCTCCGTGCGGGGCGTGGCGCGGGGCTCGCCGTGCCGG
GCGGGGGGTGGCGGCAGGTGGGGGTGCCGGGCGGGGCGGGGCCGCCTCGGGCCGGGGAGGGCTCGGGGGA
GGGGCGCGGCGGCCCCGGAGCGCCGGCGGCTGTCGAGGCGCGGCGAGCCGCAGCCATTGCCTTTTATGGT
AATCGTGCGAGAGGGCGCAGGGACTTCCTTTGTCCCAAATCTGGCGGAGCCGAAATCTGGGAGGCGCCGC
CGCACCCCCTCTAGCGGGCGCGGGCGAAGCGGTGCGGCGCCGGCAGGAAGGAAATGGGCGGGGAGGGCCT
TCGTGCGTCGCCGCGCCGCCGTCCCCTTCTCCATCTCCAGCCTCGGGGCTGCCGCAGGGGGACGGCTGCC
TTCGGGGGGGACGGGGCAGGGCGGGGTTCGGCTTCTGGCGTGTGACCGGCGGCTCTAGAGCCTCTGCTAA
CCATGTTCATGCCTTCTTCTTTTTCCTACAGCTCCTGGGCAACGTGCTGGTTGTTGTGCTGTCTCATCAT
TTTGGCAAAGAATTCCTCGAGACCGGTGCCACCATGGACTATAAGGACCACGACGGAGACTACAAGGATC
ATGATATTGATTACAAAGACGATGACGATAAGATGGCCCCAAAGAAGAAGCGGAAGGTCGGTATCCACGG
AGTCCCAGCAGCCGACAAGAAGTACAGCATCGGCCTGGACATCGGCACCAACTCTGTGGGCTGGGCCGTG
ATCACCGACGAGTACAAGGTGCCCAGCAAGAAATTCAAGGTGCTGGGCAACACCGACCGGCACAGCATCA
AGAAGAACCTGATCGGAGCCCTGCTGTTCGACAGCGGCGAAACAGCCGAGGCCACCCGGCTGAAGAGAAC
CGCCAGAAGAAGATACACCAGACGGAAGAACCGGATCTGCTATCTGCAAGAGATCTTCAGCAACGAGATG
GCCAAGGTGGACGACAGCTTCTTCCACAGACTGGAAGAGTCCTTCCTGGTGGAAGAGGATAAGAAGCACG
AGCGGCACCCCATCTTCGGCAACATCGTGGACGAGGTGGCCTACCACGAGAAGTACCCCACCATCTACCA
CCTGAGAAAGAAACTGGTGGACAGCACCGACAAGGCCGACCTGCGGCTGATCTATCTGGCCCTGGCCCAC
ATGATCAAGTTCCGGGGCCACTTCCTGATCGAGGGCGACCTGAACCCCGACAACAGCGACGTGGACAAGC
TGTTCATCCAGCTGGTGCAGACCTACAACCAGCTGTTCGAGGAAAACCCCATCAACGCCAGCGGCGTGGA
CGCCAAGGCCATCCTGTCTGCCAGACTGAGCAAGAGCAGACGGCTGGAAAATCTGATCGCCCAGCTGCCC
GGCGAGAAGAAGAATGGCCTGTTCGGAAACCTGATTGCCCTGAGCCTGGGCCTGACCCCCAACTTCAAGA
GCAACTTCGACCTGGCCGAGGATGCCAAACTGCAGCTGAGCAAGGACACCTACGACGACGACCTGGACAA
CCTGCTGGCCCAGATCGGCGACCAGTACGCCGACCTGTTTCTGGCCGCCAAGAACCTGTCCGACGCCATC
CTGCTGAGCGACATCCTGAGAGTGAACACCGAGATCACCAAGGCCCCCCTGAGCGCCTCTATGATCAAGA
GATACGACGAGCACCACCAGGACCTGACCCTGCTGAAAGCTCTCGTGCGGCAGCAGCTGCCTGAGAAGTA
CAAAGAGATTTTCTTCGACCAGAGCAAGAACGGCTACGCCGGCTACATTGACGGCGGAGCCAGCCAGGAA
GAGTTCTACAAGTTCATCAAGCCCATCCTGGAAAAGATGGACGGCACCGAGGAACTGCTCGTGAAGCTGA
ACAGAGAGGACCTGCTGCGGAAGCAGCGGACCTTCGACAACGGCAGCATCCCCCACCAGATCCACCTGGG
AGAGCTGCACGCCATTCTGCGGCGGCAGGAAGATTTTTACCCATTCCTGAAGGACAACCGGGAAAAGATC
GAGAAGATCCTGACCTTCCGCATCCCCTACTACGTGGGCCCTCTGGCCAGGGGAAACAGCAGATTCGCCT
GGATGACCAGAAAGAGCGAGGAAACCATCACCCCCTGGAACTTCGAGGAAGTGGTGGACAAGGGCGCTTC
CGCCCAGAGCTTCATCGAGCGGATGACCAACTTCGATAAGAACCTGCCCAACGAGAAGGTGCTGCCCAAG
CACAGCCTGCTGTACGAGTACTTCACCGTGTATAACGAGCTGACCAAAGTGAAATACGTGACCGAGGGAA
TGAGAAAGCCCGCCTTCCTGAGCGGCGAGCAGAAAAAGGCCATCGTGGACCTGCTGTTCAAGACCAACCG
GAAAGTGACCGTGAAGCAGCTGAAAGAGGACTACTTCAAGAAAATCGAGTGCTTCGACTCCGTGGAAATC
TCCGGCGTGGAAGATCGGTTCAACGCCTCCCTGGGCACATACCACGATCTGCTGAAAATTATCAAGGACA
AGGACTTCCTGGACAATGAGGAAAACGAGGACATTCTGGAAGATATCGTGCTGACCCTGACACTGTTTGA
GGACAGAGAGATGATCGAGGAACGGCTGAAAACCTATGCCCACCTGTTCGACGACAAAGTGATGAAGCAG
CTGAAGCGGCGGAGATACACCGGCTGGGGCAGGCTGAGCCGGAAGCTGATCAACGGCATCCGGGACAAGC
AGTCCGGCAAGACAATCCTGGATTTCCTGAAGTCCGACGGCTTCGCCAACAGAAACTTCATGCAGCTGAT
CCACGACGACAGCCTGACCTTTAAAGAGGACATCCAGAAAGCCCAGGTGTCCGGCCAGGGCGATAGCCTG
CACGAGCACATTGCCAATCTGGCCGGCAGCCCCGCCATTAAGAAGGGCATCCTGCAGACAGTGAAGGTGG
TGGACGAGCTCGTGAAAGTGATGGGCCGGCACAAGCCCGAGAACATCGTGATCGAAATGGCCAGAGAGAA
CCAGACCACCCAGAAGGGACAGAAGAACAGCCGCGAGAGAATGAAGCGGATCGAAGAGGGCATCAAAGAG
CTGGGCAGCCAGATCCTGAAAGAACACCCCGTGGAAAACACCCAGCTGCAGAACGAGAAGCTGTACCTGT
ACTACCTGCAGAATGGGCGGGATATGTACGTGGACCAGGAACTGGACATCAACCGGCTGTCCGACTACGA
TGTGGACCATATCGTGCCTCAGAGCTTTCTGAAGGACGACTCCATCGACAACAAGGTGCTGACCAGAAGC
GACAAGAACCGGGGCAAGAGCGACAACGTGCCCTCCGAAGAGGTCGTGAAGAAGATGAAGAACTACTGGC
GGCAGCTGCTGAACGCCAAGCTGATTACCCAGAGAAAGTTCGACAATCTGACCAAGGCCGAGAGAGGCGG
CCTGAGCGAACTGGATAAGGCCGGCTTCATCAAGAGACAGCTGGTGGAAACCCGGCAGATCACAAAGCAC
GTGGCACAGATCCTGGACTCCCGGATGAACACTAAGTACGACGAGAATGACAAGCTGATCCGGGAAGTGA
AAGTGATCACCCTGAAGTCCAAGCTGGTGTCCGATTTCCGGAAGGATTTCCAGTTTTACAAAGTGCGCGA
GATCAACAACTACCACCACGCCCACGACGCCTACCTGAACGCCGTCGTGGGAACCGCCCTGATCAAAAAG
TACCCTAAGCTGGAAAGCGAGTTCGTGTACGGCGACTACAAGGTGTACGACGTGCGGAAGATGATCGCCA
AGAGCGAGCAGGAAATCGGCAAGGCTACCGCCAAGTACTTCTTCTACAGCAACATCATGAACTTTTTCAA
GACCGAGATTACCCTGGCCAACGGCGAGATCCGGAAGCGGCCTCTGATCGAGACAAACGGCGAAACCGGG
GAGATCGTGTGGGATAAGGGCCGGGATTTTGCCACCGTGCGGAAAGTGCTGAGCATGCCCCAAGTGAATA
TCGTGAAAAAGACCGAGGTGCAGACAGGCGGCTTCAGCAAAGAGTCTATCCTGCCCAAGAGGAACAGCGA
TAAGCTGATCGCCAGAAAGAAGGACTGGGACCCTAAGAAGTACGGCGGCTTCGACAGCCCCACCGTGGCC
TATTCTGTGCTGGTGGTGGCCAAAGTGGAAAAGGGCAAGTCCAAGAAACTGAAGAGTGTGAAAGAGCTGC
TGGGGATCACCATCATGGAAAGAAGCAGCTTCGAGAAGAATCCCATCGACTTTCTGGAAGCCAAGGGCTA
CAAAGAAGTGAAAAAGGACCTGATCATCAAGCTGCCTAAGTACTCCCTGTTCGAGCTGGAAAACGGCCGG
AAGAGAATGCTGGCCTCTGCCGGCGAACTGCAGAAGGGAAACGAACTGGCCCTGCCCTCCAAATATGTGA
ACTTCCTGTACCTGGCCAGCCACTATGAGAAGCTGAAGGGCTCCCCCGAGGATAATGAGCAGAAACAGCT
GTTTGTGGAACAGCACAAGCACTACCTGGACGAGATCATCGAGCAGATCAGCGAGTTCTCCAAGAGAGTG
ATCCTGGCCGACGCTAATCTGGACAAAGTGCTGTCCGCCTACAACAAGCACCGGGATAAGCCCATCAGAG
AGCAGGCCGAGAATATCATCCACCTGTTTACCCTGACCAATCTGGGAGCCCCTGCCGCCTTCAAGTACTT
TGACACCACCATCGACCGGAAGAGGTACACCAGCACCAAAGAGGTGCTGGACGCCACCCTGATCCACCAG
AGCATCACCGGCCTGTACGAGACACGGATCGACCTGTCTCAGCTGGGAGGCGACAAAAGGCCGGCGGCCA
CGAAAAAGGCCGGCCAGGCAAAAAAGAAAAAGGAATTCGGCAGTGGAGAGGGCAGAGGAAGTCTGCTAAC
ATGCGGTGACGTCGAGGAGAATCCTGGCCCAGTGAGCAAGGGCGAGGAGCTGTTCACCGGGGTGGTGCCC
ATCCTGGTCGAGCTGGACGGCGACGTAAACGGCCACAAGTTCAGCGTGTCCGGCGAGGGCGAGGGCGATG
CCACCTACGGCAAGCTGACCCTGAAGTTCATCTGCACCACCGGCAAGCTGCCCGTGCCCTGGCCCACCCT
CGTGACCACCCTGACCTACGGCGTGCAGTGCTTCAGCCGCTACCCCGACCACATGAAGCAGCACGACTTC
TTCAAGTCCGCCATGCCCGAAGGCTACGTCCAGGAGCGCACCATCTTCTTCAAGGACGACGGCAACTACA
AGACCCGCGCCGAGGTGAAGTTCGAGGGCGACACCCTGGTGAACCGCATCGAGCTGAAGGGCATCGACTT
CAAGGAGGACGGCAACATCCTGGGGCACAAGCTGGAGTACAACTACAACAGCCACAACGTCTATATCATG
GCCGACAAGCAGAAGAACGGCATCAAGGTGAACTTCAAGATCCGCCACAACATCGAGGACGGCAGCGTGC
AGCTCGCCGACCACTACCAGCAGAACACCCCCATCGGCGACGGCCCCGTGCTGCTGCCCGACAACCACTA
CCTGAGCACCCAGTCCGCCCTGAGCAAAGACCCCAACGAGAAGCGCGATCACATGGTCCTGCTGGAGTTC
GTGACCGCCGCCGGGATCACTCTCGGCATGGACGAGCTGTACAAGGAATTCTAACTAGAGCTCGCTGATC
AGCCTCGACTGTGCCTTCTAGTTGCCAGCCATCTGTTGTTTGCCCCTCCCCCGTGCCTTCCTTGACCCTG
GAAGGTGCCACTCCCACTGTCCTTTCCTAATAAAATGAGGAAATTGCATCGCATTGTCTGAGTAGGTGTC
ATTCTATTCTGGGGGGTGGGGTGGGGCAGGACAGCAAGGGGGAGGATTGGGAAGAGAATAGCAGGCATGC
TGGGGAGCGGCCGCTTTTGGATCCTTTACCTGCAGGGGCGCCTGATGCGGTATTTTCTCCTTACGCATCT
GTGCGGTATTTCACACCGCATA
[142 nt withheld, positions 7583-7724]
C
[141 nt withheld, positions 7726-7866]
CCTTTGACGTTGGAGTCCACGTTCTTT
[37 nt withheld, positions 7894-7930]
ACCCTATCTCGGGCTATTCTTTTGATTTATAAGGGATTTTGCCGATTTCGGCCTATTGGTTAAAAAATGA
GCTGATTTAACAAAAATTTAACGCGAATTTTAACAAAATATTAACGTTTACAATTTTATGGTGCACTCTC
AGTACAATCTGCTCTGATGCCGCATAGTTAAGCCAGCCCCGACACCCGCCAACACCCGCTGACGCGCCCT
GACGGGCTTGTCTGCTCCCGGCATCCGCTTACAGACAAGCTGTGACCGTCTCCGGGAGCTGCATGTGTCA
GAGGTTTTCACCGTCATCACCGAAACGCGCGAGACGAAAGGGCCTCGTGATACGCCTATTTTTATAGGTT
AATGTCATGATAATAATGGTTTCTTAGACGTCAGGTGGCACTTTTCGGGGAAATGTGCGCGGAACCCCTA
TTTGTTTATTTTTCTAAATACATTCAAATATGTATCCGCTCATGAGACAATAACCCTGATAAATGCTTCA
ATAATATTGAAAAAGGAAGAGTATGAGTATTCAACATTTCCGTGTCGCCCTTATTCCCTTTTTTGCGGCA
TTTTGCCTTCCTGTTTTTGCTCACCCAGAAACGCTGGTGAAAGTAAAAGATGCTGAAGATCAGTTGGGTG
CACGAGTGGGTTACATCGAACTGGATCTCAACAGCGGTAAGATCCTTGAGAGTTTTCGCCCCGAAGAACG
TTTTCCAATGATGAGCACTTTTAAAGTTCTGCTATGTGGCGCGGTATTATCCCGTATTGACGCCGGGCAA
GAGCAACTCGGTCGCCGCATACACTATTCTCAGAATGACTTGGTTGAGTACTCACCAGTCACAGAAAAGC
ATCTTACGGATGGCATGACAGTAAGAGAATTATGCAGTGCTGCCATAACCATGAGTGATAACACTGCGGC
CAACTTACTTCTGACAACGATCGGAGGACCGAAGGAGCTAACCGCTTTTTTGCACAACATGGGGGATCAT
GTAACTCGCCTTGATCGTTGGGAACCGGAGCTGAATGAAGCCATACCAAACGACGAGCGTGACACCACGA
TGCCTGTAGCAATGGCAACAACGTTGCGCAAACTATTAACTGGCGAACTACTTACTCTAGCTTCCCGGCA
ACAATTAATAGACTGGATGGAGGCGGATAAAGTTGCAGGACCACTTCTGCGCTCGGCCCTTCCGGCTGGC
TGGTTTATTGCTGATAAATCTGGAGCCGGTGAGCGTGGAAGCCGCGGTATCATTGCAGCACTGGGGCCAG
ATGGTAAGCCCTCCCGTATCGTAGTTATCTACACGACGGGGAGTCAGGCAACTATGGATGAACGAAATAG
ACAGATCGCTGAGATAGGTGCCTCACTGATTAAGCATTGGTAACTGTCAGACCAAGTTTACTCATATATA
CTTTAGATTGATTTAAAACTTCATTTTTAATTTAAAAGGATCTAGGTGAAGATCCTTTTTGATAATCTCA
TGACCAAAATCCCTTAACGTGAGTTTTCGTTCCACTGAGCGTCAGACCCCGTAGAAAAGATCAAAGGATC
TTCTTGAGATCCTTTTTTTCTGCGCGTAATCTGCTGCTTGCAAACAAAAAAACCACCGCTACCAGCGGTG
GTTTGTTTGCCGGATCAAGAGCTACCAACTCTTTTTCCGAAGGTAACTGGCTTCAGCAGAGCGCAGATAC
CAAATACTGTCCTTCTAGTGTAGCCGTAGTTAGGCCACCACTTCAAGAACTCTGTAGCACCGCCTACATA
CCTCGCTCTGCTAATCCTGTTACCAGTGGCTGCTGCCAGTGGCGATAAGTCGTGTCTTACCGGGTTGGAC
TCAAGACGATAGTTACCGGATAAGGCGCAGCGGTCGGGCTGAACGGGGGGTTCGTGCACACAGCCCAGCT
TGGAGCGAACGACCTACACCGAACTGAGATACCTACAGCGTGAGCTATGAGAAAGCGCCACGCTTCCCGA
AGGGAGAAAGGCGGACAGGTATCCGGTAAGCGGCAGGGTCGGAACAGGAGAGCGCACGAGGGAGCTTCCA
GGGGGAAACGCCTGGTATCTTTATAGTCCTGTCGGGTTTCGCCACCTCTGACTTGAGCGTCGATTTTTGT
GATGCTCGTCAGGGGGGCGGAGCCTATGGAAAAACGCCAGCAACGCGGCCTTTTTACGGTTCCTGGCCTT
TTGCTGGCCTTTTGCTCA
Features (pLannotate 1.2.2; 18 found; start..end, strand, type, name):
      6..246     +  promoter       U6 promoter: RNA polymerase III promoter for human U6 snRNA
    273..348     +  misc_RNA       gRNA scaffold: guide RNA scaffold for the Streptococcus pyogenes CRISPR/Cas9 system
    355..398     +  misc_RNA       gRNA scaffold (fragment): guide RNA scaffold for the Streptococcus pyogenes CRISPR/Cas9 system
    465..844     +  enhancer       CMV enhancer: human cytomegalovirus immediate early enhancer
    847..1122    +  promoter       chicken β-actin promoter: No description available
   1123..2131    +  intron         chimeric intron: chimera between introns from chicken β-actin and rabbit β-globin
   2324..3925    +  CDS            Cas9(N): N-terminal portion of Streptococcus pyogenes Cas9 (Zetsche et al., 2015)
   3926..6424    +  CDS            Cas9(C): C-terminal portion of Streptococcus pyogenes Cas9 (Zetsche et al., 2015)
   6425..6472    +  CDS            nucleoplasmin NLS: bipartite nuclear localization signal from nucleoplasmin
   6542..7255    +  CDS            EGFP: EGFP is a basic (constitutively fluorescent) green fluorescent protein published in 1996, derived from Aequorea victoria. It is reported to be a rapidly-maturing weak dimer with moderate acid sensitivity.
   7289..7400    +  polyA_signal   bGH poly(A) signal: bovine growth hormone polyadenylation signal
   7531..7582    -  misc_feature   bom (fragment): basis of mobility region from pBR322
   7601..7981    +  rep_origin     M13 ori (sequence partly withheld): M13 bacteriophage origin of replication; arrow indicates direction of (+) strand synthesis
   8057..8106    -  misc_feature   bom (fragment): basis of mobility region from pBR322
   8208..8243    -  CDS            rop (fragment): Rop protein, which maintains plasmids at low copy number; rop
   8338..8442    +  promoter       AmpR promoter: bla
   8443..9303    +  CDS            AmpR: β-lactamase; bla; confers resistance to ampicillin, carbenicillin, and related antibiotics
   9474..10062   +  rep_origin     ori: high-copy-number ColE1/pMB1/pBR322/pUC origin of replication
