>Addgene plasmid #118415 | pCAG-SpCas9-2A-GFP-noITR | addgene full sequence | sequence record 228093 | Addgene NGS Result
CATGTGAGGGCCTATTTCCCATGATTCCTTCATATTTGCATATACGATACAAGGCTGTTAGAGAGATAAT
TGGAATTAATTTGACTGTAAACACAAAGATATTAGTACAAAATACGTGACGTAGAAAGTAATAATTTCTT
GGGTAGTTTGCAGTTTTAAAATTATGTTTTAAAATGGACTATCATATGCTTACCGTAACTTGAAAGTATT
TCGATTTCTTGGCTTTATATATCTTGTGGAAAGGACGAAACACCGGGTCTTCGAGAAGACCTGTTTTAGA
GCTAGAAATAGCAAGTTAAAATAAGGCTAGTCCGTTATCAACTTGAAAAAGTGGCACCGAGTCGGTGCTT
TTTTGTTTTAGAGCTAGAAATAGCAAGTTAAAATAAGGCTAGTCCGTTTTTAGCGCGTGCGCCAATTCTG
CAGACAAATGGCTCTAGAGGTACCCGGGGATCTATATATATGTCGACATTGATTATTGACTAGTTATTAA
TAGTAATCAATTACGGGGTCATTAGTTCATAGCCCATATATGGAGTTCCGCGTTACATAACTTACGGTAA
ATGGCCCGCCTGGCTGACCGCCCAACGACCCCCGCCCATTGACGTCAATAATGACGTATGTTCCCATAGT
AACGCCAATAGGGACTTTCCATTGACGTCAATGGGTGGAGTATTTACGGTAAACTGCCCACTTGGCAGTA
CATCAAGTGTATCATATGCCAAGTACGCCCCCTATTGACGTCAATGACGGTAAATGGCCCGCCTGGCATT
ATGCCCAGTACATGACCTTATGGGACTTTCCTACTTGGCAGTACATCTACGTATTAGTCATCGCTATTAC
CATGGTCGAGGTGAGCCCCACGTTCTGCTTCACTCTCCCCATCTCCCCCCCCTCCCCACCCCCAATTTTG
TATTTATTTATTTTTTAATTATTTTGTGCAGCGATGGGGGCGGGGGGGGGGGGGGGGCGCGCCAGGCGGG
GCGGGGCGGGGCGAGGGGCGGGGCGGGGCGAGGCGGAGAGGTGCGGCGGCAGCCAATCAGAGCGGCGCGC
TCCGAAAGTTTCCTTTTATGGCGAGGCGGCGGCGGCGGCGGCCCTATAAAAAGCGAAGCGCGCGGCGGGC
GGGAGTCGCTGCGCGCTGCCTTCGCCCCGTGCCCCGCTCCGCCGCCGCCTCGCGCCGCCCGCCCCGGCTC
TGACTGACCGCGTTACTCCCACAGGTGAGCGGGCGGGACGGCCCTTCTCCTCCGGGCTGTAATTAGCGCT
TGGTTTAATGACGGCTTGTTTCTTTTCTGTGGCTGCGTGAAAGCCTTGAGGGGCTCCGGGAGGGCCCTTT
GTGCGGGGGGAGCGGCTCGGGGGGTGCGTGCGTGTGTGTGTGCGTGGGGAGCGCCGCGTGCGGCTCCGCG
CTGCCCGGCGGCTGTGAGCGCTGCGGGCGCGGCGCGGGGCTTTGTGCGCTCCGCAGTGTGCGCGAGGGGA
GCGCGGCCGGGGGCGGTGCCCCGCGGTGCGGGGGGGGCTGCGAGGGGAACAAAGGCTGCGTGCGGGGTGT
GTGCGTGGGGGGGTGAGCAGGGGGTGTGGGCGCGTCGGTCGGGCTGCAACCCCCCCTGCACCCCCCTCCC
CGAGTTGCTGAGCACGGCCCGGCTTCGGGTGCGGGGCTCCGTACGGGGCGTGGCGCGGGGCTCGCCGTGC
CGGGCGGGGGGTGGCGGCAGGTGGGGGTGCCGGGCGGGGCGGGGCCGCCTCGGGCCGGGGAGGGCTCGGG
GGAGGGGCGCGGCGGCCCCCGGAGCGCCGGCGGCTGTCGAGGCGCGGCGAGCCGCAGCCATTGCCTTTTA
TGGTAATCGTGCGAGAGGGCGCAGGGACTTCCTTTGTCCCAAATCTGTGCGGAGCCGAAATCTGGGAGGC
GCCGCCGCACCCCCTCTAGCGGGCGCGGGGCGAAGCGGTGCGGCGCCGGCAGGAAGGAAATGGGCGGGGA
GGGCCTTCGTGCGTCGCCGCGCCGCCGTCCCCTTCTCCCTCTCCAGCCTCGGGGCTGTCCGCGGGGGGAC
GGCTGCCTTCGGGGGGGACGGGGCAGGGCGGGGTTCGGCTTCTGGCGTGTGACCGGCGGCTCTAGAGCCT
CTGCTAACCATGTTCATGCCTTCTTCTTTTTCCTACAGCTCCTGGGCAACGTGCTGGTTATTGTGCTGTC
TCATCATTTTGGCAAAGAATTCCTCGAGACCGGTGCCACCATGGACTATAAGGACCACGACGGAGACTAC
AAGGATCATGATATTGATTACAAAGACGATGACGATAAGATGGCCCCAAAGAAGAAGCGGAAGGTCGGTA
TCCACGGAGTCCCAGCAGCCGACAAGAAGTACAGCATCGGCCTGGACATCGGCACCAACTCTGTGGGCTG
GGCCGTGATCACCGACGAGTACAAGGTGCCCAGCAAGAAATTCAAGGTGCTGGGCAACACCGACCGGCAC
AGCATCAAGAAGAACCTGATCGGAGCCCTGCTGTTCGACAGCGGCGAAACAGCCGAGGCCACCCGGCTGA
AGAGAACCGCCAGAAGAAGATACACCAGACGGAAGAACCGGATCTGCTATCTGCAAGAGATCTTCAGCAA
CGAGATGGCCAAGGTGGACGACAGCTTCTTCCACAGACTGGAAGAGTCCTTCCTGGTGGAAGAGGATAAG
AAGCACGAGCGGCACCCCATCTTCGGCAACATCGTGGACGAGGTGGCCTACCACGAGAAGTACCCCACCA
TCTACCACCTGAGAAAGAAACTGGTGGACAGCACCGACAAGGCCGACCTGCGGCTGATCTATCTGGCCCT
GGCCCACATGATCAAGTTCCGGGGCCACTTCCTGATCGAGGGCGACCTGAACCCCGACAACAGCGACGTG
GACAAGCTGTTCATCCAGCTGGTGCAGACCTACAACCAGCTGTTCGAGGAAAACCCCATCAACGCCAGCG
GCGTGGACGCCAAGGCCATCCTGTCTGCCAGACTGAGCAAGAGCAGACGGCTGGAAAATCTGATCGCCCA
GCTGCCCGGCGAGAAGAAGAATGGCCTGTTCGGAAACCTGATTGCCCTGAGCCTGGGCCTGACCCCCAAC
TTCAAGAGCAACTTCGACCTGGCCGAGGATGCCAAACTGCAGCTGAGCAAGGACACCTACGACGACGACC
TGGACAACCTGCTGGCCCAGATCGGCGACCAGTACGCCGACCTGTTTCTGGCCGCCAAGAACCTGTCCGA
CGCCATCCTGCTGAGCGACATCCTGAGAGTGAACACCGAGATCACCAAGGCCCCCCTGAGCGCCTCTATG
ATCAAGAGATACGACGAGCACCACCAGGACCTGACCCTGCTGAAAGCTCTCGTGCGGCAGCAGCTGCCTG
AGAAGTACAAAGAGATTTTCTTCGACCAGAGCAAGAACGGCTACGCCGGCTACATTGACGGCGGAGCCAG
CCAGGAAGAGTTCTACAAGTTCATCAAGCCCATCCTGGAAAAGATGGACGGCACCGAGGAACTGCTCGTG
AAGCTGAACAGAGAGGACCTGCTGCGGAAGCAGCGGACCTTCGACAACGGCAGCATCCCCCACCAGATCC
ACCTGGGAGAGCTGCACGCCATTCTGCGGCGGCAGGAAGATTTTTACCCATTCCTGAAGGACAACCGGGA
AAAGATCGAGAAGATCCTGACCTTCCGCATCCCCTACTACGTGGGCCCTCTGGCCAGGGGAAACAGCAGA
TTCGCCTGGATGACCAGAAAGAGCGAGGAAACCATCACCCCCTGGAACTTCGAGGAAGTGGTGGACAAGG
GCGCTTCCGCCCAGAGCTTCATCGAGCGGATGACCAACTTCGATAAGAACCTGCCCAACGAGAAGGTGCT
GCCCAAGCACAGCCTGCTGTACGAGTACTTCACCGTGTATAACGAGCTGACCAAAGTGAAATACGTGACC
GAGGGAATGAGAAAGCCCGCCTTCCTGAGCGGCGAGCAGAAAAAGGCCATCGTGGACCTGCTGTTCAAGA
CCAACCGGAAAGTGACCGTGAAGCAGCTGAAAGAGGACTACTTCAAGAAAATCGAGTGCTTCGACTCCGT
GGAAATCTCCGGCGTGGAAGATCGGTTCAACGCCTCCCTGGGCACATACCACGATCTGCTGAAAATTATC
AAGGACAAGGACTTCCTGGACAATGAGGAAAACGAGGACATTCTGGAAGATATCGTGCTGACCCTGACAC
TGTTTGAGGACAGAGAGATGATCGAGGAACGGCTGAAAACCTATGCCCACCTGTTCGACGACAAAGTGAT
GAAGCAGCTGAAGCGGCGGAGATACACCGGCTGGGGCAGGCTGAGCCGGAAGCTGATCAACGGCATCCGG
GACAAGCAGTCCGGCAAGACAATCCTGGATTTCCTGAAGTCCGACGGCTTCGCCAACAGAAACTTCATGC
AGCTGATCCACGACGACAGCCTGACCTTTAAAGAGGACATCCAGAAAGCCCAGGTGTCCGGCCAGGGCGA
TAGCCTGCACGAGCACATTGCCAATCTGGCCGGCAGCCCCGCCATTAAGAAGGGCATCCTGCAGACAGTG
AAGGTGGTGGACGAGCTCGTGAAAGTGATGGGCCGGCACAAGCCCGAGAACATCGTGATCGAAATGGCCA
GAGAGAACCAGACCACCCAGAAGGGACAGAAGAACAGCCGCGAGAGAATGAAGCGGATCGAAGAGGGCAT
CAAAGAGCTGGGCAGCCAGATCCTGAAAGAACACCCCGTGGAAAACACCCAGCTGCAGAACGAGAAGCTG
TACCTGTACTACCTGCAGAATGGGCGGGATATGTACGTGGACCAGGAACTGGACATCAACCGGCTGTCCG
ACTACGATGTGGACCATATCGTGCCTCAGAGCTTTCTGAAGGACGACTCCATCGACAACAAGGTGCTGAC
CAGAAGCGACAAGAACCGGGGCAAGAGCGACAACGTGCCCTCCGAAGAGGTCGTGAAGAAGATGAAGAAC
TACTGGCGGCAGCTGCTGAACGCCAAGCTGATTACCCAGAGAAAGTTCGACAATCTGACCAAGGCCGAGA
GAGGCGGCCTGAGCGAACTGGATAAGGCCGGCTTCATCAAGAGACAGCTGGTGGAAACCCGGCAGATCAC
AAAGCACGTGGCACAGATCCTGGACTCCCGGATGAACACTAAGTACGACGAGAATGACAAGCTGATCCGG
GAAGTGAAAGTGATCACCCTGAAGTCCAAGCTGGTGTCCGATTTCCGGAAGGATTTCCAGTTTTACAAAG
TGCGCGAGATCAACAACTACCACCACGCCCACGACGCCTACCTGAACGCCGTCGTGGGAACCGCCCTGAT
CAAAAAGTACCCTAAGCTGGAAAGCGAGTTCGTGTACGGCGACTACAAGGTGTACGACGTGCGGAAGATG
ATCGCCAAGAGCGAGCAGGAAATCGGCAAGGCTACCGCCAAGTACTTCTTCTACAGCAACATCATGAACT
TTTTCAAGACCGAGATTACCCTGGCCAACGGCGAGATCCGGAAGCGGCCTCTGATCGAGACAAACGGCGA
AACCGGGGAGATCGTGTGGGATAAGGGCCGGGATTTTGCCACCGTGCGGAAAGTGCTGAGCATGCCCCAA
GTGAATATCGTGAAAAAGACCGAGGTGCAGACAGGCGGCTTCAGCAAAGAGTCTATCCTGCCCAAGAGGA
ACAGCGATAAGCTGATCGCCAGAAAGAAGGACTGGGACCCTAAGAAGTACGGCGGCTTCGACAGCCCCAC
CGTGGCCTATTCTGTGCTGGTGGTGGCCAAAGTGGAAAAGGGCAAGTCCAAGAAACTGAAGAGTGTGAAA
GAGCTGCTGGGGATCACCATCATGGAAAGAAGCAGCTTCGAGAAGAATCCCATCGACTTTCTGGAAGCCA
AGGGCTACAAAGAAGTGAAAAAGGACCTGATCATCAAGCTGCCTAAGTACTCCCTGTTCGAGCTGGAAAA
CGGCCGGAAGAGAATGCTGGCCTCTGCCGGCGAACTGCAGAAGGGAAACGAACTGGCCCTGCCCTCCAAA
TATGTGAACTTCCTGTACCTGGCCAGCCACTATGAGAAGCTGAAGGGCTCCCCCGAGGATAATGAGCAGA
AACAGCTGTTTGTGGAACAGCACAAGCACTACCTGGACGAGATCATCGAGCAGATCAGCGAGTTCTCCAA
GAGAGTGATCCTGGCCGACGCTAATCTGGACAAAGTGCTGTCCGCCTACAACAAGCACCGGGATAAGCCC
ATCAGAGAGCAGGCCGAGAATATCATCCACCTGTTTACCCTGACCAATCTGGGAGCCCCTGCCGCCTTCA
AGTACTTTGACACCACCATCGACCGGAAGAGGTACACCAGCACCAAAGAGGTGCTGGACGCCACCCTGAT
CCACCAGAGCATCACCGGCCTGTACGAGACACGGATCGACCTGTCTCAGCTGGGAGGCGACAAAAGGCCG
GCGGCCACGAAAAAGGCCGGCCAGGCAAAAAAGAAAAAGGAATTCGGCAGTGGAGAGGGCAGAGGAAGTC
TGCTAACATGCGGTGACGTCGAGGAGAATCCTGGCCCAGTGAGCAAGGGCGAGGAGCTGTTCACCGGGGT
GGTGCCCATCCTGGTCGAGCTGGACGGCGACGTAAACGGCCACAAGTTCAGCGTGTCCGGCGAGGGCGAG
GGCGATGCCACCTACGGCAAGCTGACCCTGAAGTTCATCTGCACCACCGGCAAGCTGCCCGTGCCCTGGC
CCACCCTCGTGACCACCCTGACCTACGGCGTGCAGTGCTTCAGCCGCTACCCCGACCACATGAAGCAGCA
CGACTTCTTCAAGTCCGCCATGCCCGAAGGCTACGTCCAGGAGCGCACCATCTTCTTCAAGGACGACGGC
AACTACAAGACCCGCGCCGAGGTGAAGTTCGAGGGCGACACCCTGGTGAACCGCATCGAGCTGAAGGGCA
TCGACTTCAAGGAGGACGGCAACATCCTGGGGCACAAGCTGGAGTACAACTACAACAGCCACAACGTCTA
TATCATGGCCGACAAGCAGAAGAACGGCATCAAGGTGAACTTCAAGATCCGCCACAACATCGAGGACGGC
AGCGTGCAGCTCGCCGACCACTACCAGCAGAACACCCCCATCGGCGACGGCCCCGTGCTGCTGCCCGACA
ACCACTACCTGAGCACCCAGTCCGCCCTGAGCAAAGACCCCAACGAGAAGCGCGATCACATGGTCCTGCT
GGAGTTCGTGACCGCCGCCGGGATCACTCTCGGCATGGACGAGCTGTACAAGGAATTCTAACTAGAGCTC
GCTGATCAGCCTCGACTGTGCCTTCTAGTTGCCAGCCATCTGTTGTTTGCCCCTCCCCCGTGCCTTCCTT
GACCCTGGAAGGTGCCACTCCCACTGTCCTTTCCTAATAAAATGAGGAAATTGCATCGCATTGTCTGAGT
AGGTGTCATTCTATTCTGGGGGGTGGGGTGGGGCAGGACAGCAAGGGGGAGGATTGGGAAGAGAATAGCA
GGCATGCTGGGGAGCGGCCGCTTTTGGATCCTTTACCTGCAGGGGCGCCTGATGCGGTATTTTCTCCTTA
CGCATCTGTGCGGTATTTCACACCGCATA
[95 nt withheld, positions 7590-7684]
T
[46 nt withheld, positions 7686-7731]
C
[141 nt withheld, positions 7733-7873]
CCTTTGACGTTGGAGTCCACGTTCTTT
[37 nt withheld, positions 7901-7937]
ACTCTATCTCGGGCTATTCTTTTGATTTATAAGGGATTTTGCCGATTTCGGTCTATTGGTTAAAAAATGA
GCTGATTTAACAAAAATTTAACGCGAATTTTAACAAAATATTAACGTTTACAATTTTATGGTGCACTCTC
AGTACAATCTGCTCTGATGCCGCATAGTTAAGCCAGCCCCGACACCCGCCAACACCCGCTGACGCGCCCT
GACGGGCTTGTCTGCTCCCGGCATCCGCTTACAGACAAGCTGTGACCGTCTCCGGGAGCTGCATGTGTCA
GAGGTTTTCACCGTCATCACCGAAACGCGCGAGACGAAAGGGCCTCGTGATACGCCTATTTTTATAGGTT
AATGTCATGATAATAATGGTTTCTTAGACGTCAGGTGGCACTTTTCGGGGAAATGTGCGCGGAACCCCTA
TTTGTTTATTTTTCTAAATACATTCAAATATGTATCCGCTCATGAGACAATAACCCTGATAAATGCTTCA
ATAATATTGAAAAAGGAAGAGTATGAGTATTCAACATTTCCGTGTCGCCCTTATTCCCTTTTTTGCGGCA
TTTTGCCTTCCTGTTTTTGCTCACCCAGAAACGCTGGTGAAAGTAAAAGATGCTGAAGATCAGTTGGGTG
CACGAGTGGGTTACATCGAACTGGATCTCAACAGCGGTAAGATCCTTGAGAGTTTTCGCCCCGAAGAACG
TTTTCCAATGATGAGCACTTTTAAAGTTCTGCTATGTGGCGCGGTATTATCCCGTATTGACGCCGGGCAA
GAGCAACTCGGTCGCCGCATACACTATTCTCAGAATGACTTGGTTGAGTACTCACCAGTCACAGAAAAGC
ATCTTACGGATGGCATGACAGTAAGAGAATTATGCAGTGCTGCCATAACCATGAGTGATAACACTGCGGC
CAACTTACTTCTGACAACGATCGGAGGACCGAAGGAGCTAACCGCTTTTTTGCACAACATGGGGGATCAT
GTAACTCGCCTTGATCGTTGGGAACCGGAGCTGAATGAAGCCATACCAAACGACGAGCGTGACACCACGA
TGCCTGTAGCAATGGCAACAACGTTGCGCAAACTATTAACTGGCGAACTACTTACTCTAGCTTCCCGGCA
ACAATTAATAGACTGGATGGAGGCGGATAAAGTTGCAGGACCACTTCTGCGCTCGGCCCTTCCGGCTGGC
TGGTTTATTGCTGATAAATCTGGAGCCGGTGAGCGTGGAAGCCGCGGTATCATTGCAGCACTGGGGCCAG
ATGGTAAGCCCTCCCGTATCGTAGTTATCTACACGACGGGGAGTCAGGCAACTATGGATGAACGAAATAG
ACAGATCGCTGAGATAGGTGCCTCACTGATTAAGCATTGGTAACTGTCAGACCAAGTTTACTCATATATA
CTTTAGATTGATTTAAAACTTCATTTTTAATTTAAAAGGATCTAGGTGAAGATCCTTTTTGATAATCTCA
TGACCAAAATCCCTTAACGTGAGTTTTCGTTCCACTGAGCGTCAGACCCCGTAGAAAAGATCAAAGGATC
TTCTTGAGATCCTTTTTTTCTGCGCGTAATCTGCTGCTTGCAAACAAAAAAACCACCGCTACCAGCGGTG
GTTTGTTTGCCGGATCAAGAGCTACCAACTCTTTTTCCGAAGGTAACTGGCTTCAGCAGAGCGCAGATAC
CAAATACTGTTCTTCTAGTGTAGCCGTAGTTAGGCCACCACTTCAAGAACTCTGTAGCACCGCCTACATA
CCTCGCTCTGCTAATCCTGTTACCAGTGGCTGCTGCCAGTGGCGATAAGTCGTGTCTTACCGGGTTGGAC
TCAAGACGATAGTTACCGGATAAGGCGCAGCGGTCGGGCTGAACGGGGGGTTCGTGCACACAGCCCAGCT
TGGAGCGAACGACCTACACCGAACTGAGATACCTACAGCGTGAGCTATGAGAAAGCGCCACGCTTCCCGA
AGGGAGAAAGGCGGACAGGTATCCGGTAAGCGGCAGGGTCGGAACAGGAGAGCGCACGAGGGAGCTTCCA
GGGGGAAACGCCTGGTATCTTTATAGTCCTGTCGGGTTTCGCCACCTCTGACTTGAGCGTCGATTTTTGT
GATGCTCGTCAGGGGGGCGGAGCCTATGGAAAAACGCCAGCAACGCGGCCTTTTTACGGTTCCTGGCCTT
TTGCTGGCCTTTTGCTCA
Features (pLannotate 1.2.2; 18 found; start..end, strand, type, name):
      6..246     +  promoter       U6 promoter: RNA polymerase III promoter for human U6 snRNA
    273..348     +  misc_RNA       gRNA scaffold: guide RNA scaffold for the Streptococcus pyogenes CRISPR/Cas9 system
    355..398     +  misc_RNA       gRNA scaffold (fragment): guide RNA scaffold for the Streptococcus pyogenes CRISPR/Cas9 system
    465..844     +  enhancer       CMV enhancer: human cytomegalovirus immediate early enhancer
    846..1121    +  promoter       chicken β-actin promoter: No description available
   1122..2138    +  intron         chimeric intron: chimera between introns from chicken β-actin and rabbit β-globin
   2331..3932    +  CDS            Cas9(N): N-terminal portion of Streptococcus pyogenes Cas9 (Zetsche et al., 2015)
   3933..6431    +  CDS            Cas9(C): C-terminal portion of Streptococcus pyogenes Cas9 (Zetsche et al., 2015)
   6432..6479    +  CDS            nucleoplasmin NLS: bipartite nuclear localization signal from nucleoplasmin
   6549..7262    +  CDS            EGFP: EGFP is a basic (constitutively fluorescent) green fluorescent protein published in 1996, derived from Aequorea victoria. It is reported to be a rapidly-maturing weak dimer with moderate acid sensitivity.
   7296..7407    +  polyA_signal   bGH poly(A) signal: bovine growth hormone polyadenylation signal
   7538..7589    -  misc_feature   bom (fragment): basis of mobility region from pBR322
   7608..8063    +  rep_origin     f1 ori (sequence partly withheld): f1 bacteriophage origin of replication; arrow indicates direction of (+) strand synthesis
   8064..8113    -  misc_feature   bom (fragment): basis of mobility region from pBR322
   8215..8250    -  CDS            rop (fragment): Rop protein, which maintains plasmids at low copy number; rop
   8345..8449    +  promoter       AmpR promoter: bla
   8450..9310    +  CDS            AmpR: β-lactamase; bla; confers resistance to ampicillin, carbenicillin, and related antibiotics
   9481..10069   +  rep_origin     ori: high-copy-number ColE1/pMB1/pBR322/pUC origin of replication
