[The description below was written by a language model from this plasmid's Addgene catalogue record and pLannotate feature annotations shown in this document.]
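Description:
pCAG-SpCas9-2A-GFP-noITR is a mammalian expression CRISPR plasmid of about 10.1 kb, derived from pSpCas9(BB)-2A-GFP (PX458). It is propagated in E. coli as a high-copy plasmid through a ColE1/pUC-type origin and selected with ampicillin via the β-lactamase gene. A filamentous phage origin is also present, annotated as f1 ori in one sequence record and M13 ori in the other. According to the record, the AAV inverted terminal repeat region carried by the parental backbone was removed as a 145 bp NotI–SbfI fragment and replaced with a short linker containing a BamHI site, a change intended to increase expression. Consistent with this, neither feature table annotates an ITR.

The main payload is Streptococcus pyogenes Cas9, annotated as contiguous N- and C-terminal portions that together form the full coding sequence, followed by a nucleoplasmin bipartite nuclear localization signal. As the name indicates, it is linked through a 2A peptide to EGFP, although the 2A itself is not annotated and would lie in the short gap between the NLS and EGFP. This cassette is driven constitutively by the CAG promoter (CMV enhancer, chicken β-actin promoter and chimeric β-actin/β-globin intron) and terminated by a bGH polyadenylation signal. The 2A link yields separate Cas9 and GFP proteins from one transcript, so fluorescence marks Cas9-expressing cells.

Upstream, a human U6 RNA polymerase III promoter precedes an S. pyogenes guide RNA scaffold plus a partial scaffold repeat. The record names no specific guide. The depositor and NGS sequences differ by only a few nucleotides in length and share the same architecture. The plasmid is used for transient Cas9 delivery in mammalian genome editing experiments.
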