Addgene plasmid #118415: pCAG-SpCas9-2A-GFP-noITR
Purpose: Cas9 GFP plasmid constitutively expressed from CAG promoter. AAV repeat region removed to increase expression
Depositing lab: Mark Denham. Depositing organization: Aarhus University. Publication: A Modified Monomeric Red Fluorescent Protein Reporter for Assessing CRISPR Activity. Hojland Knudsen C, Asgrimsdottir ES, Rahimi K, Gill KP, Frandsen S, Hvolbol Buchholdt S, Chen M, Kjems J, Febbraro F, Denham M. Front Cell Dev Biol. 2018 May 15;6:54. doi: 10.3389/fcell.2018.00054. eCollection 2018. PubMed 29868584.
Backbone
  Vector backbone: pSpCas9(BB)-2A-GFP (PX458)
  Modifications to backbone: Plasmid ITR regions were removed by restriction digestion with NotI and SbfI to remove a 145 bp fragment. A fragment containing a BamHI site with two sticky ends compatible with the NotI and SbfI was cloned in. doi: 10.3389/fcell.2018.00054
  Vector type: Mammalian Expression, CRISPR
Growth in bacteria
  Bacterial resistance: Ampicillin, 100 μg/mL
  Growth temperature: 37°C
  Growth strain: DH5alpha
  Copy number: High Copy
Gene/Insert
  Gene/Insert name: Cas9
  Cloning method: Restriction Enzyme; 5′ cloning site unknown (unknown if destroyed); 3′ cloning site unknown (unknown if destroyed)
  Sequencing primers: 5′ unknown
Terms and licenses: Academic/Nonprofit Terms; Industry Terms: Not Available to Industry
How to cite: pCAG-SpCas9-2A-GFP-noITR was a gift from Mark Denham (Addgene plasmid # 118415 ; http://n2t.net/addgene:118415 ; RRID:Addgene_118415)
